>Addgene plasmid #164056 | mouse KANK3 Ankyrin Repeats pET151 | addgene full sequence | sequence record 327670 | Addgene NGS Result
CAAGGAGATGGCGCCCAACAGTCCCCCGGCCACGGGGCCTGCCACCATACCCACGCCGAAACAAGCGCTC
ATGAGCCCGAAGTGGCGAGCCCGATCTTCCCCATCGGTGATGTCGGCGATATAGGCGCCAGCAACCGCAC
CTGTGGCGCCGGTGATGCCGGCCACGATGCGTCCGGCGTAGAGGATCGAGATCTCGATCCCGCGAAATTA
ATACGACTCACTATAGGGGAATTGTGAGCGGATAACAATTCCCCTCTAGAAATAATTTTGTTTAACTTTA
AGAAGGAGATATACATATGCATCATCACCATCACCATGGTAAGCCTATCCCTAACCCTCTCCTCGGTCTC
GATTCTACGGAAAACCTGTATTTTCAGGGAATTGATCCCTTCACCGGTCGTGAAGGTCGTTGTGAACTGA
ATCCGCGTCTGCGTGAAGCATGTATTGCACTGAATCAGCAGCTGAATCGTCCGCGTGGTGTTACCAGCCG
TGATGGTAATGCAGCACGTCTGGTTGCACAAGAATGGTTTCGTGTTAGCAGCCAGAAACGTAGCCAGGCA
GAAAGCGTTGCCGGTGTTCTGCGTGGTGTGAAAAGCCTGGGTCCTGAACTGCTGGCATATGTTGTTAATC
TGGCAGATGGCAATGGTAATACCGCACTGCATTATAGCGTTAGCCATGGTAATCTGGCCATTAGCAGCCT
GCTGCTGGATACCGGTGTTTGTGATGTTAATCATCAGAATCGTGCAGGTTATAGCGCACTGATGCTGGCA
GCACTGACCAGCGTTGGTCAAGAAGAGGAAGATATGGCAGTTGCACAGCGTCTGTTTAGCATGGGTGATG
TGAATGCAAAAGCAAGCCAGACCGGTCAGACAGCACTGATGTTAGCAATTAGTCATGGTCATCAGGATAT
GGTTGCAGCACTGCTGGAATGTGGTGCAGATGTTAATGTTCAGGATGCAGATGGTGCAACAGCCCTGATG
TGTGCAAGCGAATATGGTCGTCTGGATACAGTACAGCTGCTGTTAGCACAGCCTGGTTGTGATCTGACCA
TTCTGGATAATGAAGGCACCAGCGCACTGGCAATTGCACTGGAAGCAGAACAGGATGAAGTGGCAGCCCT
GCTGCATGCACATCTGACCAGCAATTAAAAGGGCGAGCTCAGATCCGGCTGCTAACAAAGCCCGAAAGGA
AGCTGAGTTGGCTGCTGCCACCGCTGAGCAATAACTAGCATAACCCCTTGGGGCCTCTAAACGGGTCTTG
AGGGGTTTTTTGCTGAAAGGAGGAACTATATCCGGATATCCCGCAAGAGGCCCGGCAGTACCGGCATAAC
CAAGCCTATGCCTACAGCATCCAGGGTGACGGTGCCGAGGATGACGATGAGCGCATTGTTAGATTTCATA
CACGGTGCCTGACTGCGTTAGCAATTTAACTGTGATAAACTACCGCATTAAAGCTAGCTTATCGATGATA
AGCTGTCAAACATGAGAATTAATTCTTGAAGACGAAAGGGCCTCGTGATACGCCTATTTTTATAGGTTAA
TGTCATGATAATAATGGTTTCTTAGACGTCAGGTGGCACTTTTCGGGGAAATGTGCGCGGAACCCCTATT
TGTTTATTTTTCTAAATACATTCAAATATGTATCCGCTCATGAGACAATAACCCTGATAAATGCTTCAAT
AATATTGAAAAAGGAAGAGTATGAGTATTCAACATTTCCGTGTCGCCCTTATTCCCTTTTTTGCGGCATT
TTGCCTTCCTGTTTTTGCTCACCCAGAAACGCTGGTGAAAGTAAAAGATGCTGAAGATCAGTTGGGTGCA
CGAGTGGGTTACATCGAACTGGATCTCAACAGCGGTAAGATCCTTGAGAGTTTTCGCCCCGAAGAACGTT
TTCCAATGATGAGCACTTTTAAAGTTCTGCTATGTGGCGCGGTATTATCCCGTGTTGACGCCGGGCAAGA
GCAACTCGGTCGCCGCATACACTATTCTCAGAATGACTTGGTTGAGTACTCACCAGTCACAGAAAAGCAT
CTTACGGATGGCATGACAGTAAGAGAATTATGCAGTGCTGCCATAACCATGAGTGATAACACTGCGGCCA
ACTTACTTCTGACAACGATCGGAGGACCGAAGGAGCTAACCGCTTTTTTGCACAACATGGGGGATCATGT
AACTCGCCTTGATCGTTGGGAACCGGAGCTGAATGAAGCCATACCAAACGACGAGCGTGACACCACGATG
CCTGCAGCAATGGCAACAACGTTGCGCAAACTATTAACTGGCGAACTACTTACTCTAGCTTCCCGGCAAC
AATTAATAGACTGGATGGAGGCGGATAAAGTTGCAGGACCACTTCTGCGCTCGGCCCTTCCGGCTGGCTG
GTTTATTGCTGATAAATCTGGAGCCGGTGAGCGTGGGTCTCGCGGTATCATTGCAGCACTGGGGCCAGAT
GGTAAGCCCTCCCGTATCGTAGTTATCTACACGACGGGGAGTCAGGCAACTATGGATGAACGAAATAGAC
AGATCGCTGAGATAGGTGCCTCACTGATTAAGCATTGGTAACTGTCAGACCAAGTTTACTCATATATACT
TTAGATTGATTTAAAACTTCATTTTTAATTTAAAAGGATCTAGGTGAAGATCCTTTTTGATAATCTCATG
ACCAAAATCCCTTAACGTGAGTTTTCGTTCCACTGAGCGTCAGACCCCGTAGAAAAGATCAAAGGATCTT
CTTGAGATCCTTTTTTTCTGCGCGTAATCTGCTGCTTGCAAACAAAAAAACCACCGCTACCAGCGGTGGT
TTGTTTGCCGGATCAAGAGCTACCAACTCTTTTTCCGAAGGTAACTGGCTTCAGCAGAGCGCAGATACCA
AATACTGTCCTTCTAGTGTAGCCGTAGTTAGGCCACCACTTCAAGAACTCTGTAGCACCGCCTACATACC
TCGCTCTGCTAATCCTGTTACCAGTGGCTGCTGCCAGTGGCGATAAGTCGTGTCTTACCGGGTTGGACTC
AAGACGATAGTTACCGGATAAGGCGCAGCGGTCGGGCTGAACGGGGGGTTCGTGCACACAGCCCAGCTTG
GAGCGAACGACCTACACCGAACTGAGATACCTACAGCGTGAGCTATGAGAAAGCGCCACGCTTCCCGAAG
GGAGAAAGGCGGACAGGTATCCGGTAAGCGGCAGGGTCGGAACAGGAGAGCGCACGAGGGAGCTTCCAGG
GGGAAACGCCTGGTATCTTTATAGTCCTGTCGGGTTTCGCCACCTCTGACTTGAGCGTCGATTTTTGTGA
TGCTCGTCAGGGGGGCGGAGCCTATGGAAAAACGCCAGCAACGCGGCCTTTTTACGGTTCCTGGCCTTTT
GCTGGCCTTTTGCTCACATGTTCTTTCCTGCGTTATCCCCTGATTCTGTGGATAACCGTATTACCGCCTT
TGAGTGAGCTGATACCGCTCGCCGCAGCCGAACGACCGAGCGCAGCGAGTCAGTGAGCGAGGAAGCGGAA
GAGCGCCTGATGCGGTATTTTCTCCTTACGCATCTGTGCGGTATTTCACACCGCAATGGTGCACTCTCAG
TACAATCTGCTCTGATGCCGCATAGTTAAGCCAGTATACACTCCGCTATCGCTACGTGACTGGGTCATGG
CTGCGCCCCGACACCCGCCAACACCCGCTGACGCGCCCTGACGGGCTTGTCTGCTCCCGGCATCCGCTTA
CAGACAAGCTGTGACCGTCTCCGGGAGCTGCATGTGTCAGAGGTTTTCACCGTCATCACCGAAACGCGCG
AGGCAGCTGCGGTAAAGCTCATCAGCGTGGTCGTGAAGCGATTCACAGATGTCTGCCTGTTCATCCGCGT
CCAGCTCGTTGAGTTTCTCCAGAAGCGTTAATGTCTGGCTTCTGATAAAGCGGGCCATGTTAAGGGCGGT
TTTTTCCTGTTTGGTCACTGATGCCTCCGTGTAAGGGGGATTTCTGTTCATGGGGGTAATGATACCGATG
AAACGAGAGAGGATGCTCACGATACGGGTTACTGATGATGAACATGCCCGGTTACTGGAACGTTGTGAGG
GTAAACAACTGGCGGTATGGATGCGGCGGGACCAGAGAAAAATCACTCAGGGTCAATGCCAGCGCTTCGT
TAATACAGATGTAGGTGTTCCACAGGGTAGCCAGCAGCATCCTGCGATGCAGATCCGGAACATAATGGTG
CAGGGCGCTGACTTCCGCGTTTCCAGACTTTACGAAACACGGAAACCGAAGACCATTCATGTTGTTGCTC
AGGTCGCAGACGTTTTGCAGCAGCAGTCGCTTCACGTTCGCTCGCGTATCGGTGATTCATTCTGCTAACC
AGTAAGGCAACCCCGCCAGCCTAGCCGGGTCCTCAACGACAGGAGCACGATCATGCGCACCCGTGGCCAG
GACCCAACGCTGCCCGAGATGCGCCGCGTGCGGCTGCTGGAGATGGCGGACGCGATGGATATGTTCTGCC
AAGGGTTGGTTTGCGCATTCACAGTTCTCCGCAAGAATTGATTGGCTCCAATTCTTGGAGTGGTGAATCC
GTTAGCGAGGTGCCGCCGGCTTCCATTCAGGTCGAGGTGGCCCGGCTCCATGCACCGCGACGCAACGCGG
GGAGGCAGACAAGGTATAGGGCGGCGCCTACAATCCATGCCAACCCGTTCCATGTGCTCGCCGAGGCGGC
ATAAATCGCCGTGACGATCAGCGGTCCAATGATCGAAGTTAGGCTGGTAAGAGCCGCGAGCGATCCTTGA
AGCTGTCCCTGATGGTCGTCATCTACCTGCCTGGACAGCATGGCCTGCAACGCGGGCATCCCGATGCCGC
CGGAAGCGAGAAGAATCATAATGGGGAAGGCCATCCAGCCTCGCGTCGCGAACGCCAGCAAGACGTAGCC
CAGCGCGTCGGCCGCCATGCCGGCGATAATGGCCTGCTTCTCGCCGAAACGTTTGGTGGCGGGACCAGTG
ACGAAGGCTTGAGCGAGGGCGTGCAAGATTCCGAATACCGCAAGCGACAGGCCGATCATCGTCGCGCTCC
AGCGAAAGCGGTCCTCGCCGAAAATGACCCAGAGCGCTGCCGGCACCTGTCCTACGAGTTGCATGATAAA
GAAGACAGTCATAAGTGCGGCGACGATAGTCATGCCCCGCGCCCACCGGAAGGAGCTGACTGGGTTGAAG
GCTCTCAAGGGCATCGGTCGAGATCCCGGTGCCTAATGAGTGAGCTAACTTACATTAATTGCGTTGCGCT
CACTGCCCGCTTTCCAGTCGGGAAACCTGTCGTGCCAGCTGCATTAATGAATCGGCCAACGCGCGGGGAG
AGGCGGTTTGCGTATTGGGCGCCAGGGTGGTTTTTCTTTTCACCAGTGAGACGGGCAACAGCTGATTGCC
CTTCACCGCCTGGCCCTGAGAGAGTTGCAGCAAGCGGTCCACGCTGGTTTGCCCCAGCAGGCGAAAATCC
TGTTTGATGGTGGTTAACGGCGGGATATAACATGAGCTGTCTTCGGTATCGTCGTATCCCACTACCGAGA
TATCCGCACCAACGCGCAGCCCGGACTCGGTAATGGCGCGCATTGCGCCCAGCGCCATCTGATCGTTGGC
AACCAGCATCGCAGTGGGAACGATGCCCTCATTCAGCATTTGCATGGTTTGTTGAAAACCGGACATGGCA
CTCCAGTCGCCTTCCCGTTCCGCTATCGGCTGAATTTGATTGCGAGTGAGATATTTATGCCAGCCAGCCA
GACGCAGACGCGCCGAGACAGAACTTAATGGGCCCGCTAACAGCGCGATTTGCTGGTGACCCAATGCGAC
CAGATGCTCCACGCCCAGTCGCGTACCGTCTTCATGGGAGAAAATAATACTGTTGATGGGTGTCTGGTCA
GAGACATCAAGAAATAACGCCGGAACATTAGTGCAGGCAGCTTCCACAGCAATGGCATCCTGGTCATCCA
GCGGATAGTTAATGATCAGCCCACTGACGCGTTGCGCGAGAAGATTGTGCACCGCCGCTTTACAGGCTTC
GACGCCGCTTCGTTCTACCATCGACACCACCACGCTGGCACCCAGTTGATCGGCGCGAGATTTAATCGCC
GCGACAATTTGCGACGGCGCGTGCAGGGCCAGACTGGAGGTGGCAACGCCAATCAGCAACGACTGTTTGC
CCGCCAGTTGTTGTGCCACGCGGTTGGGAATGTAATTCAGCTCCGCCATCGCCGCTTCCACTTTTTCCCG
CGTTTTCGCAGAAACGTGGCTGGCCTGGTTCACCACGCGGGAAACGGTCTGATAAGAGACACCGGCATAC
TCTGCGACATCGTATAACGTTACTGGTTTCACATTCACCACCCTGAATTGACTCTCTTCCGGGCGCTATC
ATGCCATACCGCGAAAGGTTTTGCGCCATTCGATGGTGTCCGGGATCTCGACGCTCTCCCTTATGCGACT
CCTGCATTAGGAAGCAGCCCAGTAGTAGGTTGAGGCCGTTGAGCACCGCCGCCGCAAGGAATGGTGCATG
Features (pLannotate 1.2.2; 21 found; start..end, strand, type, name):
    209..227     +  promoter       T7 promoter: promoter for bacteriophage T7 RNA polymerase
    228..252     +  protein_bind   lac operator: The lac repressor binds to the lac operator to inhibit transcription in E. coli. This inhibition can be relieved by adding lactose or isopropyl-β-D-thiogalactopyranoside (IPTG). lac repressor encoded by lacI
    267..289     +  RBS            RBS: efficient ribosome binding site from bacteriophage T7 gene 10 (Olins and Rangwala, 1989)
    318..359     +  CDS            V5 tag: epitope tag from simian virus 5
    360..379     +  CDS            TEV site (fragment): tobacco etch virus (TEV) protease recognition and cleavage site
    396..1169    +  CDS            Kank3 (fragment): KANK3_MOUSE - Also known as Ankrd47, D17Ertd288e, Ng28. Experimental evidence at protein level: Swiss-Prot protein existence level 1. May be involved in the control of cytoskeleton formation by regulating actin polymerization. From Mus musculus (Mouse).
   1168..1217    +  CDS            SET1 (fragment): solubility-enhancement tag derived from T7 phage gene 10B
   1225..1272    +  terminator     T7 terminator: transcription terminator for bacteriophage T7 RNA polymerase
   1295..1399    -  CDS            TcR (fragment): tetracycline efflux protein; tet; confers resistance to tetracycline
   1456..1479    -  promoter       tet promoter (fragment): E. coli promoter for tetracycline efflux protein gene
   1596..1700    +  promoter       AmpR promoter: bla
   1701..2561    +  CDS            AmpR: β-lactamase; bla; confers resistance to ampicillin, carbenicillin, and related antibiotics
   2732..3320    +  rep_origin     ori: high-copy-number ColE1/pMB1/pBR322/pUC origin of replication
   3506..3645    -  misc_feature   bom: basis of mobility region from pBR322
   3747..3938    -  CDS            rop: Rop protein, which maintains plasmids at low copy number; rop
   3955..4335    +  CDS            YPB1_ECOLX: Protein predicted: Swiss-Prot protein existence level 4. From Escherichia coli.
   4577..5201    -  CDS            TcR (fragment): tetracycline efflux protein; tet; confers resistance to tetracycline
   5216..5237    -  protein_bind   CAP binding site: CAP binding activates transcription in the presence of cAMP. E. coli catabolite activator protein
   5250..6332    -  CDS            lacI: lac repressor; lacI; The lac repressor binds to the lac operator to inhibit transcription in E. coli. This inhibition can be relieved by adding lactose or isopropyl-β-D-thiogalactopyranoside (IPTG).
   6333..6410    -  promoter       lacI promoter: lacI
   6418..187     -  CDS            TcR (fragment) (across the origin): tetracycline efflux protein; tet; confers resistance to tetracycline
