[The description below was written by a language model from this plasmid's Addgene catalogue record and pLannotate feature annotations shown in this document.]
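Description:
mouse KANK3 Ankyrin Repeats pET151 is a bacterial expression plasmid of about 6.5 kb, built by TOPO cloning of a roughly 750 bp fragment of mouse Kank3 into the pET151 backbone. The insert encodes the ankyrin repeat domain of KANK3 (kidney ankyrin repeat-containing protein 3), a protein thought to influence cytoskeleton organisation through effects on actin polymerisation. The plasmid replicates from a ColE1/pBR322-type origin and also carries the bom and rop elements. The catalogue lists it as high copy, although rop normally moderates copy number. Selection is by ampicillin through the β-lactamase gene. Several annotated tetracycline-resistance fragments are non-functional pBR322 remnants rather than a usable marker.

Expression is driven by a T7 promoter followed directly by a lac operator and the strong T7 gene 10 ribosome binding site, and transcription ends at a T7 terminator. A lacI gene on the backbone supplies the repressor. Transcription therefore stays low until IPTG is added in a host that provides T7 RNA polymerase. The catalogue describes an N-terminal His-tag and TEV protease cleavage site contributed by the backbone. The feature table annotates a V5 epitope and a TEV site upstream of the Kank3 fragment but does not call the His-tag separately. This arrangement allows affinity purification followed by removal of the tags with TEV protease. A short match to a T7 gene 10B-derived solubility tag just downstream of the insert is probably vector sequence rather than an intended fusion.

The construct is intended for producing recombinant KANK3 ankyrin repeat domain in E. coli. Its associated study concerns KANK protein domain interactions, including talin binding.
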