Addgene plasmid #164056: mouse KANK3 Ankyrin Repeats pET151
Purpose: Expresses mouse KANK3 Ank domain in bacterial cells
Depositing lab: Ben Goult. Depositing organization: London and South East University Group (LASE). Publication: The KN domain of KANK proteins contains separable talin-binding and intramolecular interaction modules. Khan RB, Kallem T, Singh AK, Goult BT. bioRxiv 2026.06.09.731086 10.64898/2026.06.09.731086.
Backbone
  Vector backbone: pET151
  Backbone size w/o insert (bp): 5760
  Total vector size (bp): 6510
  Vector type: Bacterial Expression
Growth in bacteria
  Bacterial resistance: Ampicillin, 100 μg/mL
  Growth temperature: 37°C
  Growth strain: DH5alpha
  Copy number: High Copy
Gene/Insert
  Gene/Insert name: Kidney Ankyrin Repeat-Containing Protein 3 (alt name: KANK 3)
  Species: M. musculus (mouse)
  Insert size (bp): 750
  Entrez Gene: Kank3 (a.k.a. 0610013D04Rik, Ankr, Ankrd47, D17Ertd288, D17Ertd288e, NG28)
  Promoter: T7
  Tag / fusion protein: His-tag, TEV cleavage site (N terminal on backbone)
  Cloning method: TOPO Cloning
  Sequencing primers: 5′ TAATACGACTCACTATAGGG; 3′ GCTAGTTATTGCTCAGCGG
Terms and licenses: Academic/Nonprofit Terms; Industry Terms: Not Available to Industry
Depositor comments: Please visit https://doi.org/10.64898/2026.06.09.731086 for bioRxiv preprint.
How to cite: mouse KANK3 Ankyrin Repeats pET151 was a gift from Ben Goult (Addgene plasmid # 164056 ; http://n2t.net/addgene:164056 ; RRID:Addgene_164056)
